Addgene plasmid #60707: LXSN-Cx43-S279D
Purpose: retroviral expression of rat Cx43 S279D mutant
Depositing lab: Parmender Mehta. Depositing organization: University of Nebraska Medical Center. Publication: Phosphorylation on Ser-279 and Ser-282 of connexin43 regulates endocytosis and gap junction assembly in pancreatic cancer cells. Johnson KE, Mitra S, Katoch P, Kelsey LS, Johnson KR, Mehta PP. Mol Biol Cell. 2013 Mar;24(6):715-33. doi: 10.1091/mbc.E12-07-0537. Epub 2013 Jan 30. PubMed 23363606.
Backbone
  Vector backbone: pLXSN
  Backbone manufacturer: Clontech
  Vector type: Mammalian Expression, Retroviral
  Selectable markers: Neomycin (select with G418)
Growth in bacteria
  Bacterial resistance: Ampicillin, 100 μg/mL
  Growth temperature: 37°C
  Growth strain: DH5alpha
  Copy number: Unknown
Gene/Insert
  Gene/Insert name: Cx43 (alt names: gap junction protein, alpha 1; connexin43)
  Species: R. norvegicus (rat)
  Mutation: S279D
  Entrez Gene: Gja1 (a.k.a. Cx43, Cxnk1)
  Promoter: LTR
  Cloning method: Unknown
  Sequencing primers: 5′ pLXSN5'; 3′ pBABE3'
Terms and licenses: Academic/Nonprofit Terms; Industry Terms: Not Available to Industry
How to cite: LXSN-Cx43-S279D was a gift from Parmender Mehta (Addgene plasmid # 60707 ; http://n2t.net/addgene:60707 ; RRID:Addgene_60707)
