[The description below was written by a language model from this plasmid's Addgene catalogue record.]
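Description:
LXSN-Cx43-S279D is a retroviral mammalian expression plasmid built on the pLXSN backbone, carrying the rat connexin43 gene (Gja1, also called gap junction protein alpha 1) with a serine-to-aspartate substitution at residue 279. It is propagated in E. coli under ampicillin selection; the record lists the copy number as unknown and does not name the bacterial origin of replication. No feature table accompanies the entry, so the arrangement of elements can only be inferred from the catalogue fields and the general design of this vector family.

The record gives the LTR as the promoter driving the insert. In LXSN-type vectors, the name reflects the layout: an LTR, the inserted gene (X), an internal SV40 promoter, and a neomycin resistance gene, followed by the 3′ LTR. The 5′ LTR therefore transcribes the Cx43 coding sequence, while the neomycin marker allows G418 selection of stably transduced cells, consistent with the selectable marker listed. Because the plasmid supplies only the transfer genome, it is normally introduced into a packaging cell line that provides the viral structural and enzymatic proteins in trans, yielding replication-defective particles that integrate the cassette into target cells. No epitope tag or fluorescent fusion is recorded.

Replacing serine with aspartate is a standard way of mimicking constitutive phosphorylation at a site. The associated publication concerns the role of phosphorylation at Ser-279 and Ser-282 of connexin43 in endocytosis and gap junction assembly in pancreatic cancer cells, so this construct is suited to stable expression of a phosphomimetic Cx43 variant to test how modification at residue 279 affects connexin trafficking and junction formation.
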