>Addgene plasmid #60707 | LXSN-Cx43-S279D | addgene partial sequence | sequence record 102221 | pBABE3 5'-ACCCTAACTGACACACATTCC-3'
ACGAATTCCGTTTTCTCCTCCATAATCGACAGCTCGATGCTCAAGCCGGTTTAAATCTCCAGGTCATCAG
GCCGAGGCCTGCTGCTGGCGCGGCTGCTGGCTCTGCTGGAAGGTCGTTGGTCCACGATGGCTAATGGCTG
GAGTTCATGTCCAGCAGCAACTTTTTTGGCATTCTGGTTGTCGTCGGGGAAATCGAACGGCTGGGCGTGC
GAGTTGGAGATGGTGCTTCCGGCCTGCCCCATGCGATTTTGCTCTGCGCTGTAGTTCGCCCAGTTTTGCT
CGCTAGCTTGCTTGTTGTAATTGCGGCACGAGGAATTGTTTCTGTCACCAGTAACCAGCTTGTACCCAGG
AGGAGACATAGGATCGAGTGGAGCCGTTGGTGAGGAGCAGCCATTGAAGTAGGCGTATTTTGGAGATCCG
CAGTCTTTTGATGGGCTCAGTGGGCCAGTGGTGGCGTGGTAAGGATCGCTTCTTCCCTTCACGCGATCCT
TAACGCCTTTGAAGAAGACGTAGAAGAGCTCAATGATGTTCAAAGCGAGAGACACCAAGGACACCACCAG
CATGAAGATGATGAAGATGGTTTTCTCCGTGGGACGTGAGAGGAAGCAGTCTACCTGGTGGGGGCAGGGA
TCTCTCTTGCAGGTGTAGACCGCGCTCAAGCTGAACCCATAGATGTACCACTGGATGAGCAGGAAGGCCA
CCTCGAAGACAGACTTGAAGAGGATGCTGATGATGTAGGTTCTCAGCAAG
