>Addgene plasmid #60707 | LXSN-Cx43-S279D | addgene partial sequence | sequence record 102911 | pLXSN5 5'-CCCTTGAACCTCCTCGTTCGACC-3'
TCACTCCTTCTCTAGGCGCCGGAATTCCGGCTTTTACGAGGTATCAGCACTTTTCTTTCATTGGGGGGAA
GGCGTGAGGAAAGTACCAAACAGCAGCAGACTTTTAAACTTTAAACAGACAGGTCTGAGAGCCTGAACTC
TCATTTTTCCTTTGACTTCAGCCTCCAAGGAGTTCCACCAACTTTGGCGCGCCGGCTTCACTTTCATTAA
GTGAAAGAGAGGTGCCCAGACATGGGTGACTGGAGTGCCTTGGGGAAGCTTCTGGACAAGGTCCAAGCCT
ACTCCACCGCTGGAGGGAAGGTGTGGCTGTCAGTGCTCTTCATATTCAGAATCCTGCTCCTGGGGACAGC
TGTTGAGTCAGCTTGGGGTGATGAACAGTCTGCCTTTCGCTGTAACACTCAACAACCTGGCTGCGAAAAC
GTCTGCTATGACAAGTCCTTCCCCATCTCTCACGTGCGCTTCTGGGTCCTTCAGATCATATTCGTGTCTG
TGCCCACCCTCCTGTACTTGGCCCATGTGTTCTATGTGATGAGGAAGGAAGAGAAGCTAAACAAGAAAGA
AGAGGAGCTCAAAGTGGCCCAGACTGACGGGGTCAACGTGGAGATGCACCTGAAGCAGATTGAAATCAAG
AAGTTCAAGTACGGGATTGAAGAGCACGGCAAGGTGAAAATGAGGGGCGGCTTGCTGAGAACCTACATCA
TCAGCATCCTCTTCAAGTCTGTCTTCGAGGTGGCCTTCCTGCTCATCCAGTGGTACATCTATGGGTTCAG
CTTGAGCGCGGTCTACACCTGCAAGAGAGATCCCTG
